>Addgene plasmid #219378 | SFFV-KDM2B-Brd 478 | addgene full sequence | sequence record 460232 | Addgene NGS Result
ATTTATGCAGAGGCCGAGGCCGCCTCGGCCTCTGAGCTATTCCAGAAGTAGTGAGGAGGCTTTTTTGGAG
GCCTAGGGACGTACCCAATTCGCCCTATAGTGAGTCGTATTACGCGCGCTCACTGGCCGTCGTTTTACAA
CGTCGTGACTGGGAAAACCCTGGCGTTACCCAACTTAATCGCCTTGCAGCACATCCCCCTTTCGCCAGCT
GGCGTAATAGCGAAGAGGCCCGCACCGATCGCCCTTCCCAACAGTTGCGCAGCCTGAATGGCGAATGGG
[124 nt withheld, positions 280-403]
C
[91 nt withheld, positions 405-495]
A
[49 nt withheld, positions 497-545]
CCTTTGACGTTGGAGTCCACGTTCTTT
[37 nt withheld, positions 573-609]
ACCCTATCTCGGTCTATTCTTTTGATTTATAAGGGATTTTGCCGATTTCGGCCTATTGGTTAAAAAATGA
GCTGATTTAACAAAAATTTAACGCGAATTTTAACAAAATATTAACGCTTACAATTTAGGTGGCACTTTTC
GGGGAAATGTGCGCGGAACCCCTATTTGTTTATTTTTCTAAATACATTCAAATATGTATCCGCTCATGAG
ACAATAACCCTGATAAATGCTTCAATAATATTGAAAAAGGAAGAGTATGAGTATTCAACATTTCCGTGTC
GCCCTTATTCCCTTTTTTGCGGCATTTTGCCTTCCTGTTTTTGCTCACCCAGAAACGCTGGTGAAAGTAA
AAGATGCTGAAGATCAGTTGGGTGCACGAGTGGGTTACATCGAACTGGATCTCAACAGCGGTAAGATCCT
TGAGAGTTTTCGCCCCGAAGAACGTTTTCCAATGATGAGCACTTTTAAAGTTCTGCTATGTGGCGCGGTA
TTATCCCGTATTGACGCCGGGCAAGAGCAACTCGGTCGCCGCATACACTATTCTCAGAATGACTTGGTTG
AGTACTCACCAGTCACAGAAAAGCATCTTACGGATGGCATGACAGTAAGAGAATTATGCAGTGCTGCCAT
AACCATGAGTGATAACACTGCGGCCAACTTACTTCTGACAACGATCGGAGGACCGAAGGAGCTAACCGCT
TTTTTGCACAACATGGGGGATCATGTAACTCGCCTTGATCGTTGGGAACCGGAGCTGAATGAAGCCATAC
CAAACGACGAGCGTGACACCACGATGCCTGTAGCAATGGCAACAACGTTGCGCAAACTATTAACTGGCGA
ACTACTTACTCTAGCTTCCCGGCAACAATTAATAGACTGGATGGAGGCGGATAAAGTTGCAGGACCACTT
CTGCGCTCGGCCCTTCCGGCTGGCTGGTTTATTGCTGATAAATCTGGAGCCGGTGAGCGTGGGTCTCGCG
GTATCATTGCAGCACTGGGGCCAGATGGTAAGCCCTCCCGTATCGTAGTTATCTACACGACGGGGAGTCA
GGCAACTATGGATGAACGAAATAGACAGATCGCTGAGATAGGTGCCTCACTGATTAAGCATTGGTAACTG
TCAGACCAAGTTTACTCATATATACTTTAGATTGATTTAAAACTTCATTTTTAATTTAAAAGGATCTAGG
TGAAGATCCTTTTTGATAATCTCATGACCAAAATCCCTTAACGTGAGTTTTCGTTCCACTGAGCGTCAGA
CCCCGTAGAAAAGATCAAAGGATCTTCTTGAGATCCTTTTTTTCTGCGCGTAATCTGCTGCTTGCAAACA
AAAAAACCACCGCTACCAGCGGTGGTTTGTTTGCCGGATCAAGAGCTACCAACTCTTTTTCCGAAGGTAA
CTGGCTTCAGCAGAGCGCAGATACCAAATACTGTTCTTCTAGTGTAGCCGTAGTTAGGCCACCACTTCAA
GAACTCTGTAGCACCGCCTACATACCTCGCTCTGCTAATCCTGTTACCAGTGGCTGCTGCCAGTGGCGAT
AAGTCGTGTCTTACCGGGTTGGACTCAAGACGATAGTTACCGGATAAGGCGCAGCGGTCGGGCTGAACGG
GGGGTTCGTGCACACAGCCCAGCTTGGAGCGAACGACCTACACCGAACTGAGATACCTACAGCGTGAGCT
ATGAGAAAGCGCCACGCTTCCCGAAGGGAGAAAGGCGGACAGGTATCCGGTAAGCGGCAGGGTCGGAACA
GGAGAGCGCACGAGGGAGCTTCCAGGGGGAAACGCCTGGTATCTTTATAGTCCTGTCGGGTTTCGCCACC
TCTGACTTGAGCGTCGATTTTTGTGATGCTCGTCAGGGGGGCGGAGCCTATGGAAAAACGCCAGCAACGC
GGCCTTTTTACGGTTCCTGGCCTTTTGCTGGCCTTTTGCTCACATGTTCTTTCCTGCGTTATCCCCTGAT
TCTGTGGATAACCGTATTACCGCCTTTGAGTGAGCTGATACCGCTCGCCGCAGCCGAACGACCGAGCGCA
GCGAGTCAGTGAGCGAGGAAGCGGAAGAGCGCCCAATACGCAAACCGCCTCTCCCCGCGCGTTGGCCGAT
TCATTAATGCAGCTGGCACGACAGGTTTCCCGACTGGAAAGCGGGCAGTGAGCGCAACGCAATTAATGTG
AGTTAGCTCACTCATTAGGCACCCCAGGCTTTACACTTTATGCTTCCGGCTCGTATGTTGTGTGGAATTG
TGAGCGGATAACAATTTCACACAGGAAACAGCTATGACCATGATTACGCCAAGCGCGCAATTAACCCTCA
CTAAAGGGAACAAAAGCTGGAGCTGCAAGCTTAATGTAGTCTTATGCAATACTCTTGTAGTCTTGCAACA
TGGTAACGATGAGTTAGCAACATGCCTTACAAGGAGAGAAAAAGCACCGTGCATGCCGATTGGTGGAAGT
AAGGTGGTACGATCGTGCCTTATTAGGAAGGCAACAGACGGGTCTGACATGGATTGGACGAACCACTGAA
TTGCCGCATTGCAGAGATATTGTATTTAAGTGCCTAGCTCGATACATAAACGGGTCTCTCTGGTTAGACC
AGATCTGAGCCTGGGAGCTCTCTGGCTAACTAGGGAACCCACTGCTTAAGCCTCAATAAAGCTTGCCTTG
AGTGCTTCAAGTAGTGTGTGCCCGTCTGTTGTGTGACTCTGGTAACTAGAGATCCCTCAGACCCTTTTAG
TCAGTGTGGAAAATCTCTAGCAGTGGCGCCCGAACAGGGACTTGAAAGCGAAAGGGAAACCAGAGGAGCT
CTCTCGACGCAGGACTCGGCTTGCTGAAGCGCGCACGGCAAGAGGCGAGGGGCGGCGACTGGTGAGTACG
CCAAAAATTTTGACTAGCGGAGGCTAGAAGGAGAGAGATGGGTGCGAGAGCGTCAGTATTAAGCGGGGGA
GAATTAGATCGCGATGGGAAAAAATTCGGTTAAGGCCAGGGGGAAAGAAAAAATATAAATTAAAACATAT
AGTATGGGCAAGCAGGGAGCTAGAACGATTCGCAGTTAATCCTGGCCTGTTAGAAACATCAGAAGGCTGT
AGACAAATACTGGGACAGCTACAACCATCCCTTCAGACAGGATCAGAAGAACTTAGATCATTATATAATA
CAGTAGCAACCCTCTATTGTGTGCATCAAAGGATAGAGATAAAAGACACCAAGGAAGCTTTAGACAAGAT
AGAGGAAGAGCAAAACAAAAGTAAGACCACCGCACAGCAAGCGGCCGCTGATCTTCAGACCTGGAGGAGG
AGATATGAGGGACAATTGGAGAAGTGAATTATATAAATATAAAGTAGTAAAAATTGAACCATTAGGAGTA
GCACCCACCAAGGCAAAGAGAAGAGTGGTGCAGAGAGAAAAAAGAGCAGTGGGAATAGGAGCTTTGTTCC
TTGGGTTCTTGGGAGCAGCAGGAAGCACTATGGGCGCAGCGTCAATGACGCTGACGGTACAGGCCAGACA
ATTATTGTCTGGTATAGTGCAGCAGCAGAACAATTTGCTGAGGGCTATTGAGGCGCAACAGCATCTGTTG
CAACTCACAGTCTGGGGCATCAAGCAGCTCCAGGCAAGAATCCTGGCTGTGGAAAGATACCTAAAGGATC
AACAGCTCCTGGGGATTTGGGGTTGCTCTGGAAAACTCATTTGCACCACTGCTGTGCCTTGGAATGCTAG
TTGGAGTAATAAATCTCTGGAACAGATTTGGAATCACACGACCTGGATGGAGTGGGACAGAGAAATTAAC
AATTACACAAGCTTAATACACTCCTTAATTGAAGAATCGCAAAACCAGCAAGAAAAGAATGAACAAGAAT
TATTGGAATTAGATAAATGGGCAAGTTTGTGGAATTGGTTTAACATAACAAATTGGCTGTGGTATATAAA
ATTATTCATAATGATAGTAGGAGGCTTGGTAGGTTTAAGAATAGTTTTTGCTGTACTTTCTATAGTGAAT
AGAGTTAGGCAGGGATATTCACCATTATCGTTTCAGACCCACCTCCCAACCCCGAGGGGACCCGACAGGC
CCGAAGGAATAGAAGAAGAAGGTGGAGAGAGAGACAGAGACAGATCCATTCGATTAGTGAACGGATCTCG
ACGGTATCGGTTAACTTTTAAAAGAAAAGGGGGGATTGGGGGGTACAGTGCAGGGGAAAGAATAGTAGAC
ATAATAGCAACAGACATACAAACTAAAGAATTACAAAAACAAATTACAAAAATTCAAAATTTTATCGATC
ACGAGACTAGCCTCGAGCTGGCTGCAGTAACGCCATTTTGCAAGGCATGGAAAAATACCAAACCAAGAAT
AGAGAAGTTCAGATCAAGGGCGGGTACATGAAAATAGCTAACGTTGGGCCAAACAGGATATCTGCGGTGA
GCAGTTTCGGCCCCGGCCCGGGGCCAAGAACAGATGGTCACCGCAGTTTCGGCCCCGGCCCGAGGCCAAG
AACAGATGGTCCCCAGATATGGCCCAACCCTCAGCAGTTTCTTAAGACCCATCAGATGTTTCCAGGCTCC
CCCAAGGACCTGAAATGACCCTGCGCCTTATTTGAATTAACCAATCAGCCTGCTTCTCGCTTCTGTTCGC
GCGCTTCTGCTTCCCGAGCTCTATAAAAGAGCTCACAACCCCTCACTCGGCGCGCCAGTCCTCCGACAGA
CTGAGTCGGCCGGTCGAATCAAGCTTATCGATACCGTCGACGGATCCGCTAGCCCGCGGTTCGAAATGGC
GGGTCCGCAAATGGGGGGATCTGCAGAGGATCACCCCCCACGAAAAAGACATGCAGCAGAAAAGCAAAAA
AAGAAAACAGTTATATATACAAAATGCTTTGAATTTGAGTCGGCCACACAGCGCCCGATTGACCGCCAGC
GATACGACGAGAACGAGGACTTGTCGGACGTGGAGGAGATCGTCAGCGTCCGCGGCTTCAGCCTGGAGGA
GAAGCTTCGCAGCCAGCTGTACCAGGGGGACTTCGTGCACGCCATGGAGGGCAAAGATTTCAACTATGAG
TACGTACAGAGAGAAGCTCTCAGGGTTCCCCTGATATTTCGAGAAAAGGATGGACTGGGAATTAAGATGC
CTGACCCTGATTTCACAGTCCGAGACGTCAAACTCCTAGTGGGGAGCCGGCGGCTTGTGGACGTGATGGA
TGTGAACACCCAGAAGGGCACGGAGATGAGCATGTCCCAGTTTGTGCGTTACTACGAGACGCCCGAGGCC
CAGCGGGACAAGCTGTACAACGTCATCAGCCTAGAGTTCAGCCACACCAAGCTGGAGCACTTGGTCAAGC
GTCCGACTGTGGTAGACCTGGTGGACTGGGTGGACAACATGTGGCCCCAGCATCTGAAGGAGAAGCAGAC
AGAAGCCACGAACGCCATTGCAGAGATGAAGTACCCGAAAGTGAAAAAGTACTGTCTGATGAGCGTGAAA
GGTTGTTTCACCGACTTCCACATCGACTTTGGAGGCACTTCCGTTTGGTACCATGTTTTCCGGGGTGGGA
AGATTTTTTGGCTGATTCCTCCAACGCTGCACAATTTGGCGCTGTACGAGGAGTGGGTGCTGTCAGGCAA
ACAGAGTGACATCTTTCTGGGAGACCGTGTGGAACGATGCCAAAGAATTGAGCTGAAGCAGGGCTACACA
TTTTTCATCCCTTCCGGTTGGATCCATGCCGTCTACACCCCTGTAGACTCTTTGGTGTTCGGCGGAAACA
TCCTGCACAGCTTTAACGTGCCCATGCAGCTGCGGATCTACGAGATCGAGGACAGGACGCGGGTGCAGCC
CAAATTCCGTTACCCCTTCTACTATGAGATGTGCTGGTATGTCCTGGAGAGATACGTGTACTGTGTGACC
CAGCGCTCCCACCTCACTCAGGAATACCAGAGGGAGTCGATGCTTATTGATGCCCCGAGGAAGCCCAGCA
TAGACGGCTTCTCTTCGGATTCCTGGCTGGAGATGGAGGAGGAGGCCTGTGATCAGCAGCCTCAGGAGGA
GGAGGAGAAGGACGAGGAGGGCGAGGGCAGGGACAGGGCACCCAAACCGCCCACCGATGGCTCCACTTCA
CCCACCAGCACGCCCTCTGAGGACCAGGAGGCCCTCGGGAAGAAGCCCAAAGCACCTGCCCTGCGATTCC
TCAAAAGGACTTTGTCTAATGAGTCGGAGGAAAGTGTGAAGTCCACCACATTGGCCGTAGACTACCCCAA
GACCCCCACCGGCTCTCCCGCCACGGAGGTCTCTGCCAAATGGACCCATCTCACTGAGTTTGAACTGAAG
GGCCTGAAAGCTCTGGTGGAGAAACTGGAATCCCTCCCGGAGAACAAGAAGTGTGTCCCCGAGGGCATCG
AGGACCCCCAGGCACTCCTGGAGGGTGTGAAGAACGTCCTGAAGGAGCACGCAGATGATGACCCTAGTCT
GGCCATCACTGGGGTCCCTGTGGTGACTTGGCCAAAGAAGACTCCAAAGAACCGGGCTGTGGGTCGGCCC
AAGGGGAAGCTGGGCCCGGCCTCCGCGGTGAAGTTGGCCGCCAACCGGACAACGGCAGGAGCTCGGCGGC
GCCGGACGCGATGCCGCAAGTGCGAGGCCTGCCTGCGGACCGAGTGCGGAGAGTGCCACTTCTGCAAGGA
CATGAAGAAGTTCGGGGGCCCCGGGCGCATGAAGCAGAGCTGCATCATGCGGCAGTGCATCGCGCCAGTG
CTGCCCCACACCGCCGTGTGCCTTGTGTGTGGCGAGGCGGGGAAGGAAGACACGGTGGAAGAGGAGGAAG
GCAAGTTTAACCTCATGCTCATGGAGTGCTCCATCTGCAATGAAATCATCCACCCTGGATGCCTTAACCG
AGATCAACCTGTCTGATAGACCGGTCGGATCCCCCGGGCTGCAGGAATTCGAGCATCTTACCGCCATTTA
TTCCCATATTTGTTCTGTTTTTCTTGATTTGGGTATACATTTAAATGTTAATAAAACAAAATGGTGGGGC
AATCATTTACATTTTTAGGGATATGTAATTACTAGTTCAGGTGTATTGCCACAAGACAAACATGTTAAGA
AACTTTCCCGTTATTTACGCTCTGTTCCTGTTAATCAACCTCTGGATTACAAAATTTGTGAAAGATTGAC
TGATATTCTTAACTATGTTGCTCCTTTTACGCTGTGTGGATATGCTGCTTTAATGCCTCTGTATCATGCT
ATTGCTTCCCGTACGGCTTTCGTTTTCTCCTCCTTGTATAAATCCTGGTTGCTGTCTCTTTATGAGGAGT
TGTGGCCCGTTGTCCGTCAACGTGGCGTGGTGTGCTCTGTGTTTGCTGACGCAACCCCCACTGGCTGGGG
CATTGCCACCACCTGTCAACTCCTTTCTGGGACTTTCGCTTTCCCCCTCCCGATCGCCACGGCAGAACTC
ATCGCCGCCTGCCTTGCCCGCTGCTGGACAGGGGCTAGGTTGCTGGGCACTGATAATTCCGTGGTGTTGT
CGGGGAAGCTGACGTCCTTTGCAATTCGATATCAAGCTGTACCTTCTAGATGTACAATGCTAGGAGCGCT
TCTAGACCAATGACTTACAAGGCAGCTGTAGATCTTAGCCACTTTTTAAAAGAAAAGGGGGGACTGGAAG
GGCTAATTCACTCCCAACGAAGACAAGATCTGCTTTTTGCTTGTACTGGGTCTCTCTGGTTAGACCAGAT
CTGAGCCTGGGAGCTCTCTGGCTAACTAGGGAACCCACTGCTTAAGCCTCAATAAAGCTTGCCTTGAGTG
CTTCAAGTAGTGTGTGCCCGTCTGTTGTGTGACTCTGGTAACTAGAGATCCCTCAGACCCTTTTAGTCAG
TGTGGAAAATCTCTAGCAGTAGTAGTTCATGTCATCTTATTATTCAGTATTTATAACTTGCAAAGAAATG
AATATCAGAGAGTGAGAGGAACTTGTTTATTGCAGCTTATAATGGTTACAAATAAAGCAATAGCATCACA
AATTTCACAAATAAAGCATTTTTTTCACTGCATTCTAGTTGTGGTTTGTCCAAACTCATCAATGTATCTT
ATCATGTCTGGCTCTAGCTATCCCGCCCCTAACTCCGCCCATCCCGCCCCTAACTCCGCCCAGTTCCGCC
CATTCTCCGCCCCATGGCTGACTAATTTTTTTT
Features (pLannotate 1.2.2; 29 found; start..end, strand, type, name):
     94..112     -  promoter       T7 promoter: promoter for bacteriophage T7 RNA polymerase
    120..275     +  CDS            lacZα (fragment): LacZα fragment of β-galactosidase; lacZ fragment
    280..708     +  rep_origin     f1 ori (sequence partly withheld): f1 bacteriophage origin of replication; arrow indicates direction of (+) strand synthesis
    761..865     +  promoter       AmpR promoter: bla
    866..1726    +  CDS            AmpR: β-lactamase; bla; confers resistance to ampicillin, carbenicillin, and related antibiotics
   1897..2485    +  rep_origin     ori: high-copy-number ColE1/pMB1/pBR322/pUC origin of replication
   2668..2760    +  CDS            lacI (fragment): lac repressor; lacI; The lac repressor binds to the lac operator to inhibit transcription in E. coli. This inhibition can be relieved by adding lactose or isopropyl-β-D-thiogalactopyranoside (IPTG).
   2773..2794    +  protein_bind   CAP binding site: CAP binding activates transcription in the presence of cAMP. E. coli catabolite activator protein
   2809..2839    +  promoter       lac promoter: promoter for the E. coli lac operon
   2847..2863    +  protein_bind   lac operator: The lac repressor binds to the lac operator to inhibit transcription in E. coli. This inhibition can be relieved by adding lactose or isopropyl-β-D-thiogalactopyranoside (IPTG). lac repressor encoded by lacI
   2908..2926    +  promoter       T3 promoter: promoter for bacteriophage T3 RNA polymerase
   2954..3180    +  promoter       RSV promoter: Rous sarcoma virus enhancer/promoter
   3181..3361    +  LTR            5' LTR (truncated): truncated 5' long terminal repeat (LTR) from HIV-1
   3408..3533    +  misc_feature   HIV-1 Ψ: packaging signal of human immunodeficiency virus type 1
   3517..3880    +  CDS            HIV-1 gag (fragment): gag protein from human immunodeficiency virus 1; gag
   4026..4259    +  misc_feature   RRE: The Rev response element (RRE) of HIV-1 allows for Rev-dependent mRNA export from the nucleus to the cytoplasm.
   4636..4736    +  CDS            Rev (fragment): human immunodeficiency virus 1 (HIV-1) Rev protein; rev; enhances nuclear export of unspliced and incompletely spliced viral mRNAs
   4755..4872    +  misc_feature   cPPT/CTS: central polypurine tract and central termination sequence of HIV-1
   4906..5307    +  promoter       SFFV promoter: spleen focus-forming virus long terminal repeat (LTR) promoter
   5317..5340    +  misc_feature   MCS (fragment): pBluescript multiple cloning site
   5365..7464    +  CDS            KDM2B (fragment): KDM2B_HUMAN - Also known as CXXC2, FBL10, FBXL10, JHDM1B, NDY1 From Homo sapiens (Human).
   7496..7521    +  misc_feature   MCS (fragment): pBluescript multiple cloning site
   7521..7580    +  CDS            S (fragment): HBSAG_WHV6 - Experimental evidence at transcript level: Swiss-Prot protein existence level 2. The middle envelope protein plays an important role in the budding of the virion. It is involved in the induction of budding in a nucleocapsid independent way. In this process the majority of envelope proteins bud to form subviral lipoprotein particles of 22 nm of diameter that do not contain a nucleocapsid (By similarity). From Woodchuck hepatitis B virus (isolate w64/pWS23) (WHV).
   7712..8115    +  misc_feature   WPRE: woodchuck hepatitis virus posttranscriptional regulatory element
   8173..8232    +  CDS            nef (fragment): NEF_HV1Z2 - Experimental evidence at protein level: Swiss-Prot protein existence level 1. Extracellular Nef protein targets CD4(+) T-lymphocytes for apoptosis by interacting with CXCR4 surface receptors. From Human immunodeficiency virus type 1 group M subtype D (isolate Z2/CDC-Z34) (HIV-1).
   8234..8467    +  LTR            3' LTR (ΔU3): self-inactivating 3' long terminal repeat (LTR) from HIV-1
   8539..8660    +  polyA_signal   SV40 poly(A) signal: SV40 polyadenylation signal
   8679..8700    +  rep_origin     SV40 ori (fragment): SV40 origin of replication
   8700..73      +  rep_origin     SV40 ori (across the origin): SV40 origin of replication
