[The description below was written by a language model from this plasmid's Addgene catalogue record and pLannotate feature annotations shown in this document.]
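Description:
SFFV-KDM2B-Brd 478 is a lentiviral transfer plasmid built on the SFFV-MCS backbone for expressing human KDM2B (also known as FBXL10, JHDM1B or CXXC2) in mammalian cells. It is maintained in E. coli through a high-copy ColE1/pUC-type origin with ampicillin selection from the β-lactamase gene. An f1 origin and residual pBluescript-derived elements (lacZα fragment, lac promoter/operator, T3 and T7 promoters) are also annotated in the bacterial portion. No mammalian selection marker or fluorescent reporter appears in the feature table.

The viral portion has a third-generation, self-inactivating layout. An RSV promoter fused to a truncated HIV-1 5' LTR drives genomic RNA production in packaging cells. It is followed by the Ψ packaging signal with a gag fragment, the Rev response element for Rev-dependent nuclear export, and the cPPT/CTS, which aids nuclear import of the reverse-transcribed genome. The spleen focus-forming virus LTR promoter, which is strongly active in hematopoietic cell types, then drives the roughly 2.1 kb KDM2B insert. This insert is annotated as a fragment relative to the reference protein, so it may represent a shorter isoform or a partial match. A WPRE downstream enhances transcript stability and expression, and the ΔU3 3' LTR and an SV40 polyadenylation signal close the cassette, with an SV40 origin beyond it.

According to the depositor, a unique barcode sequence was inserted at an XbaI site after the WPRE, giving the order SFFV–transcription factor–WPRE–barcode. The barcode itself is not annotated in the table. Its position inside the transcribed region allows the delivered factor to be identified. The plasmid belongs to a barcoded library used for combinatorial transcription factor screening in immune cell reprogramming.
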