Addgene plasmid #219378: SFFV-KDM2B-Brd 478
Purpose: Transcription factor KDM2B with a specific barcode assigned.
Depositing lab: Filipe Pereira. Depositing organization: Center for Neuroscience and Cell Biology, University of Coimbra. Publication: A combinatorial transcription factor screening platform for immune cell reprogramming. Kurochkin I, Altman AR, Caiado I, Pertiga-Cabral D, Halitzki E, Minaeva M, Zimmermannova O, Henriques-Oliveira L, Klein D, Nair M, Oliveira D, Cajal LR, Knittel R, Feick C, Ringner M, Martin M, Cirovic B, Pires CF, Rosa FF, Sitnicka E, Theis FJ, Pereira CF. Cell Syst. 2026 Jan 21;17(1):101457. doi: 10.1016/j.cels.2025.101457. Epub 2026 Jan 14. PubMed 41539305.
Backbone
  Vector backbone: SFFV-MCS
  Backbone size w/o insert (bp): 6638
  Vector type: Lentiviral
Growth in bacteria
  Bacterial resistance: Ampicillin, 100 μg/mL
  Growth temperature: 37°C
  Growth strain: NEB Stable
  Copy number: High Copy
Gene/Insert
  Gene/Insert name: KDM2B
  Species: H. sapiens (human)
  Insert size (bp): 2121
  Entrez Gene: KDM2B (a.k.a. CXXC2, FBXL10, Fbl10, JHDM1B, PCCX2)
  Promoter: The spleen focus-forming virus (SFFV) promoter
  Cloning method: Restriction Enzyme; 5′ cloning site Bsp119I (not destroyed); 3′ cloning site BstHI (not destroyed)
Terms and licenses: Academic/Nonprofit Terms; Industry Terms: Not Available to Industry
Depositor comments: Barcode sequence cloned into XbaI restriction site. Design of plasmid is as follows: SFFV-[TF sequence]-WPRE-[Barcode sequence].
How to cite: SFFV-KDM2B-Brd 478 was a gift from Filipe Pereira (Addgene plasmid # 219378 ; http://n2t.net/addgene:219378 ; RRID:Addgene_219378)
