>Addgene plasmid #219378 | SFFV-KDM2B-Brd 478 | depositor partial sequence | sequence record 428614 | TF ORF
ATGGCGGGTCCGCAAATGGGGGGATCTGCAGAGGATCACCCCCCACGAAAAAGACATGCAGCAGAAAAGC
AAAAAAAGAAAACAGTTATATATACAAAATGCTTTGAATTTGAGTCGGCCACACAGCGCCCGATTGACCG
CCAGCGATACGACGAGAACGAGGACTTGTCGGACGTGGAGGAGATCGTCAGCGTCCGCGGCTTCAGCCTG
GAGGAGAAGCTTCGCAGCCAGCTGTACCAGGGGGACTTCGTGCACGCCATGGAGGGCAAAGATTTCAACT
ATGAGTACGTACAGAGAGAAGCTCTCAGGGTTCCCCTGATATTTCGAGAAAAGGATGGACTGGGAATTAA
GATGCCTGACCCTGATTTCACAGTCCGAGACGTCAAACTCCTAGTGGGGAGCCGGCGGCTTGTGGACGTG
ATGGATGTGAACACCCAGAAGGGCACGGAGATGAGCATGTCCCAGTTTGTGCGTTACTACGAGACGCCCG
AGGCCCAGCGGGACAAGCTGTACAACGTCATCAGCCTAGAGTTCAGCCACACCAAGCTGGAGCACTTGGT
CAAGCGTCCGACTGTGGTAGACCTGGTGGACTGGGTGGACAACATGTGGCCCCAGCATCTGAAGGAGAAG
CAGACAGAAGCCACGAACGCCATTGCAGAGATGAAGTACCCGAAAGTGAAAAAGTACTGTCTGATGAGCG
TGAAAGGTTGTTTCACCGACTTCCACATCGACTTTGGAGGCACTTCCGTTTGGTACCATGTTTTCCGGGG
TGGGAAGATTTTTTGGCTGATTCCTCCAACGCTGCACAATTTGGCGCTGTACGAGGAGTGGGTGCTGTCA
GGCAAACAGAGTGACATCTTTCTGGGAGACCGTGTGGAACGATGCCAAAGAATTGAGCTGAAGCAGGGCT
ACACATTTTTCATCCCTTCCGGTTGGATCCATGCCGTCTACACCCCTGTAGACTCTTTGGTGTTCGGCGG
AAACATCCTGCACAGCTTTAACGTGCCCATGCAGCTGCGGATCTACGAGATCGAGGACAGGACGCGGGTG
CAGCCCAAATTCCGTTACCCCTTCTACTATGAGATGTGCTGGTATGTCCTGGAGAGATACGTGTACTGTG
TGACCCAGCGCTCCCACCTCACTCAGGAATACCAGAGGGAGTCGATGCTTATTGATGCCCCGAGGAAGCC
CAGCATAGACGGCTTCTCTTCGGATTCCTGGCTGGAGATGGAGGAGGAGGCCTGTGATCAGCAGCCTCAG
GAGGAGGAGGAGAAGGACGAGGAGGGCGAGGGCAGGGACAGGGCACCCAAACCGCCCACCGATGGCTCCA
CTTCACCCACCAGCACGCCCTCTGAGGACCAGGAGGCCCTCGGGAAGAAGCCCAAAGCACCTGCCCTGCG
ATTCCTCAAAAGGACTTTGTCTAATGAGTCGGAGGAAAGTGTGAAGTCCACCACATTGGCCGTAGACTAC
CCCAAGACCCCCACCGGCTCTCCCGCCACGGAGGTCTCTGCCAAATGGACCCATCTCACTGAGTTTGAAC
TGAAGGGCCTGAAAGCTCTGGTGGAGAAACTGGAATCCCTCCCGGAGAACAAGAAGTGTGTCCCCGAGGG
CATCGAGGACCCCCAGGCACTCCTGGAGGGTGTGAAGAACGTCCTGAAGGAGCACGCAGATGATGACCCT
AGTCTGGCCATCACTGGGGTCCCTGTGGTGACTTGGCCAAAGAAGACTCCAAAGAACCGGGCTGTGGGTC
GGCCCAAGGGGAAGCTGGGCCCGGCCTCCGCGGTGAAGTTGGCCGCCAACCGGACAACGGCAGGAGCTCG
GCGGCGCCGGACGCGATGCCGCAAGTGCGAGGCCTGCCTGCGGACCGAGTGCGGAGAGTGCCACTTCTGC
AAGGACATGAAGAAGTTCGGGGGCCCCGGGCGCATGAAGCAGAGCTGCATCATGCGGCAGTGCATCGCGC
CAGTGCTGCCCCACACCGCCGTGTGCCTTGTGTGTGGCGAGGCGGGGAAGGAAGACACGGTGGAAGAGGA
GGAAGGCAAGTTTAACCTCATGCTCATGGAGTGCTCCATCTGCAATGAAATCATCCACCCTGGATGCCTT
AACCGAGATCAACCTGTCTGA
