>Addgene plasmid #219378 | SFFV-KDM2B-Brd 478 | depositor partial sequence | sequence record 428615 | Barcode sequence
TGTACAATGCTAGGAGCGCT
